Addgene plasmid #213743: pCMV-LbCas12a
Purpose: For circular RNA-mediated prime editor using LbCas12a in HEK293T cells
Depositing lab: Caixia Gao. Depositing organization: Institute of Genetics and Developmental Biology, Chinese Academy of Sciences. Publication: Prime editing using CRISPR-Cas12a and circular RNAs in human cells. Liang R, He Z, Zhao KT, Zhu H, Hu J, Liu G, Gao Q, Liu M, Zhang R, Qiu JL, Gao C. Nat Biotechnol. 2024 Jan 10. doi: 10.1038/s41587-023-02095-x. PubMed 38200119.
Backbone
  Vector backbone: pCMV-PE2
  Backbone manufacturer: David Liu
  Vector type: Mammalian Expression, CRISPR
Growth in bacteria
  Bacterial resistance: Ampicillin, 100 μg/mL
  Growth temperature: 37°C
  Growth strain: DH5alpha
  Copy number: High Copy
Gene/Insert
  Gene/Insert name: LbCas12a
  Species: Lachnospiraceae bacterium
  Promoter: CMV
  Tag / fusion protein: BPNLS (N terminal on insert); BPNLS (C terminal on insert)
  Cloning method: Gibson Cloning
Terms and licenses: Academic/Nonprofit Terms; Industry Terms: Not Available to Industry
How to cite: pCMV-LbCas12a was a gift from Caixia Gao (Addgene plasmid # 213743 ; http://n2t.net/addgene:213743 ; RRID:Addgene_213743)
