[The description below was written by a language model from this plasmid's Addgene catalogue record and pLannotate feature annotations shown in this document.]
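Description:
pCMV-LbCas12a is a mammalian expression plasmid of about 7.2 kb, built on the pCMV-PE2 prime-editor backbone by Gibson assembly, that delivers the Cas12a (Cpf1) nuclease from Lachnospiraceae bacterium to human cells. It is propagated in E. coli as a high-copy plasmid through a ColE1/pUC-type origin of replication and is selected with ampicillin via the β-lactamase gene and its native promoter. The remaining bacterial annotations (lac promoter and operator, CAP binding site, and short lacI, MCS, SV40 promoter and bom fragments) are backbone remnants rather than functional parts of the design. No mammalian selection marker is annotated, consistent with transient transfection use.

The expression cassette consists of the human cytomegalovirus immediate-early enhancer and promoter, followed by a T7 promoter that could support in vitro transcription, the LbCas12a coding sequence, and a bovine growth hormone polyadenylation signal. According to the catalogue record, the protein is flanked at both its N and C termini by bipartite nuclear localization signals (BPNLS), which direct the bacterial enzyme into the nucleus. These are not annotated separately in the feature table, but unannotated sequence on either side of the annotated LbCpf1 region leaves room for them.

The stated purpose is to supply LbCas12a for a circular RNA-mediated prime editing system in HEK293T cells. The plasmid encodes only the Cas12a component. No reverse transcriptase, crRNA or circular RNA template cassette appears in the feature table, so these elements would presumably come from companion constructs. The record does not say whether the Cas12a carries any activity-altering mutations.
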