Features (pLannotate 1.2.2; 15 found; start..end, strand, type, name):
      1..380     +  enhancer       CMV enhancer: human cytomegalovirus immediate early enhancer
    381..584     +  promoter       CMV promoter: human cytomegalovirus (CMV) immediate early promoter
    626..644     +  promoter       T7 promoter: promoter for bacteriophage T7 RNA polymerase
    721..4401    +  CDS            LbCpf1: CRISPR-associated protein from Lachnospiraceae bacterium ND2006 (Zetsche et al., 2015)
   4519..4743    +  polyA_signal   bGH poly(A) signal: bovine growth hormone polyadenylation signal
   4747..4768    +  promoter       SV40 promoter (fragment): SV40 enhancer and early promoter
   4773..4789    +  misc_feature   MCS (fragment): pBluescript multiple cloning site
   4838..4854    -  protein_bind   lac operator: The lac repressor binds to the lac operator to inhibit transcription in E. coli. This inhibition can be relieved by adding lactose or isopropyl-β-D-thiogalactopyranoside (IPTG). lac repressor encoded by lacI
   4862..4892    -  promoter       lac promoter: promoter for the E. coli lac operon
   4907..4928    -  protein_bind   CAP binding site: CAP binding activates transcription in the presence of cAMP. E. coli catabolite activator protein
   4941..5033    -  CDS            lacI (fragment): lac repressor; lacI; The lac repressor binds to the lac operator to inhibit transcription in E. coli. This inhibition can be relieved by adding lactose or isopropyl-β-D-thiogalactopyranoside (IPTG).
   5216..5804    -  rep_origin     ori: high-copy-number ColE1/pMB1/pBR322/pUC origin of replication
   5975..6835    -  CDS            AmpR: β-lactamase; bla; confers resistance to ampicillin, carbenicillin, and related antibiotics
   6836..6940    -  promoter       AmpR promoter: bla
   7011..7055    -  misc_feature   bom (fragment): basis of mobility region from pBR322
>Addgene plasmid #213743 | pCMV-LbCas12a | addgene full sequence | sequence record 422197 | Addgene NGS Result
GACATTGATTATTGACTAGTTATTAATAGTAATCAATTACGGGGTCATTAGTTCATAGCCCATATATGGA
GTTCCGCGTTACATAACTTACGGTAAATGGCCCGCCTGGCTGACCGCCCAACGACCCCCGCCCATTGACG
TCAATAATGACGTATGTTCCCATAGTAACGCCAATAGGGACTTTCCATTGACGTCAATGGGTGGAGTATT
TACGGTAAACTGCCCACTTGGCAGTACATCAAGTGTATCATATGCCAAGTACGCCCCCTATTGACGTCAA
TGACGGTAAATGGCCCGCCTGGCATTATGCCCAGTACATGACCTTATGGGACTTTCCTACTTGGCAGTAC
ATCTACGTATTAGTCATCGCTATTACCATGGTGATGCGGTTTTGGCAGTACATCAATGGGCGTGGATAGC
GGTTTGACTCACGGGGATTTCCAAGTCTCCACCCCATTGACGTCAATGGGAGTTTGTTTTGGCACCAAAA
TCAACGGGACTTTCCAAAATGTCGTAACAACTCCGCCCCATTGACGCAAATGGGCGGTAGGCGTGTACGG
TGGGAGGTCTATATAAGCAGAGCTGGTTTAGTGAACCGTCAGATCCGCTAGAGATCCGCGGCCGCTAATA
CGACTCACTATAGGGAGAGCCGCCACCATGAAACGGACAGCCGACGGAAGCGAGTTCGAGTCACCAAAGA
AGAAGCGGAAAGTCAAGCTTATGAGCAAGCTGGAGAAGTTTACAAACTGCTACTCCCTGTCTAAGACCCT
GAGGTTCAAGGCCATCCCTGTGGGCAAGACCCAGGAGAACATCGACAATAAGCGGCTGCTGGTGGAGGAC
GAGAAGAGAGCCGAGGATTATAAGGGCGTGAAGAAGCTGCTGGATCGCTACTATCTGTCTTTTATCAACG
ACGTGCTGCACAGCATCAAGCTGAAGAATCTGAACAATTACATCAGCCTGTTCCGGAAGAAAACCAGAAC
CGAGAAGGAGAATAAGGAGCTGGAGAACCTGGAGATCAATCTGCGGAAGGAGATCGCCAAGGCCTTCAAG
GGCAACGAGGGCTACAAGTCCCTGTTTAAGAAGGATATCATCGAGACAATCCTGCCAGAGTTCCTGGACG
ATAAGGACGAGATCGCCCTGGTGAACAGCTTCAATGGCTTTACCACAGCCTTCACCGGCTTCTTTGATAA
CAGAGAGAATATGTTTTCCGAGGAGGCCAAGAGCACATCCATCGCCTTCAGGTGTATCAACGAGAATCTG
ACCCGCTACATCTCTAATATGGACATCTTCGAGAAGGTGGACGCCATCTTTGATAAGCACGAGGTGCAGG
AGATCAAGGAGAAGATCCTGAACAGCGACTATGATGTGGAGGATTTCTTTGAGGGCGAGTTCTTTAACTT
TGTGCTGACACAGGAGGGCATCGACGTGTATAACGCCATCATCGGCGGCTTCGTGACCGAGAGCGGCGAG
AAGATCAAGGGCCTGAACGAGTACATCAACCTGTATAATCAGAAAACCAAGCAGAAGCTGCCTAAGTTTA
AGCCACTGTATAAGCAGGTGCTGAGCGATCGGGAGTCTCTGAGCTTCTACGGCGAGGGCTATACATCCGA
TGAGGAGGTGCTGGAGGTGTTTAGAAACACCCTGAACAAGAACAGCGAGATCTTCAGCTCCATCAAGAAG
CTGGAGAAGCTGTTCAAGAATTTTGACGAGTACTCTAGCGCCGGCATCTTTGTGAAGAACGGCCCCGCCA
TCAGCACAATCTCCAAGGATATCTTCGGCGAGTGGAACGTGATCCGGGACAAGTGGAATGCCGAGTATGA
CGATATCCACCTGAAGAAGAAGGCCGTGGTGACCGAGAAGTACGAGGACGATCGGAGAAAGTCCTTCAAG
AAGATCGGCTCCTTTTCTCTGGAGCAGCTGCAGGAGTACGCCGACGCCGATCTGTCTGTGGTGGAGAAGC
TGAAGGAGATCATCATCCAGAAGGTGGATGAGATCTACAAGGTGTATGGCTCCTCTGAGAAGCTGTTCGA
CGCCGATTTTGTGCTGGAGAAGAGCCTGAAGAAGAACGACGCCGTGGTGGCCATCATGAAGGACCTGCTG
GATTCTGTGAAGAGCTTCGAGAATTACATCAAGGCCTTCTTTGGCGAGGGCAAGGAGACAAACAGGGACG
AGTCCTTCTATGGCGATTTTGTGCTGGCCTACGACATCCTGCTGAAGGTGGACCACATCTACGATGCCAT
CCGCAATTATGTGACCCAGAAGCCCTACTCTAAGGATAAGTTCAAGCTGTATTTTCAGAACCCTCAGTTC
ATGGGCGGCTGGGACAAGGATAAGGAGACAGACTATCGGGCCACCATCCTGAGATACGGCTCCAAGTACT
ATCTGGCCATCATGGATAAGAAGTACGCCAAGTGCCTGCAGAAGATCGACAAGGACGATGTGAACGGCAA
TTACGAGAAGATCAACTATAAGCTGCTGCCCGGCCCTAATAAGATGCTGCCAAAGGTGTTCTTTTCTAAG
AAGTGGATGGCCTACTATAACCCCAGCGAGGACATCCAGAAGATCTACAAGAATGGCACATTCAAGAAGG
GCGATATGTTTAACCTGAATGACTGTCACAAGCTGATCGACTTCTTTAAGGATAGCATCTCCCGGTATCC
AAAGTGGTCCAATGCCTACGATTTCAACTTTTCTGAGACAGAGAAGTATAAGGACATCGCCGGCTTTTAC
AGAGAGGTGGAGGAGCAGGGCTATAAGGTGAGCTTCGAGTCTGCCAGCAAGAAGGAGGTGGATAAGCTGG
TGGAGGAGGGCAAGCTGTATATGTTCCAGATCTATAACAAGGACTTTTCCGATAAGTCTCACGGCACACC
CAATCTGCACACCATGTACTTCAAGCTGCTGTTTGACGAGAACAATCACGGACAGATCAGGCTGAGCGGA
GGAGCAGAGCTGTTCATGAGGCGCGCCTCCCTGAAGAAGGAGGAGCTGGTGGTGCACCCAGCCAACTCCC
CTATCGCCAACAAGAATCCAGATAATCCCAAGAAAACCACAACCCTGTCCTACGACGTGTATAAGGATAA
GAGGTTTTCTGAGGACCAGTACGAGCTGCACATCCCAATCGCCATCAATAAGTGCCCCAAGAACATCTTC
AAGATCAATACAGAGGTGCGCGTGCTGCTGAAGCACGACGATAACCCCTATGTGATCGGCATCGACAGGG
GCGAGCGCAATCTGCTGTATATCGTGGTGGTGGACGGCAAGGGCAACATCGTGGAGCAGTATTCCCTGAA
CGAGATCATCAACAACTTCAACGGCATCAGGATCAAGACAGATTACCACTCTCTGCTGGACAAGAAGGAG
AAGGAGAGGTTCGAGGCCCGCCAGAACTGGACCTCCATCGAGAATATCAAGGAGCTGAAGGCCGGCTATA
TCTCTCAGGTGGTGCACAAGATCTGCGAGCTGGTGGAGAAGTACGATGCCGTGATCGCCCTGGAGGACCT
GAACTCTGGCTTTAAGAATAGCCGCGTGAAGGTGGAGAAGCAGGTGTATCAGAAGTTCGAGAAGATGCTG
ATCGATAAGCTGAACTACATGGTGGACAAGAAGTCTAATCCTTGTGCAACAGGCGGCGCCCTGAAGGGCT
ATCAGATCACCAATAAGTTCGAGAGCTTTAAGTCCATGTCTACCCAGAACGGCTTCATCTTTTACATCCC
TGCCTGGCTGACATCCAAGATCGATCCATCTACCGGCTTTGTGAACCTGCTGAAAACCAAGTATACCAGC
ATCGCCGATTCCAAGAAGTTCATCAGCTCCTTTGACAGGATCATGTACGTGCCCGAGGAGGATCTGTTCG
AGTTTGCCCTGGACTATAAGAACTTCTCTCGCACAGACGCCGATTACATCAAGAAGTGGAAGCTGTACTC
CTACGGCAACCGGATCAGAATCTTCCGGAATCCTAAGAAGAACAACGTGTTCGACTGGGAGGAGGTGTGC
CTGACCAGCGCCTATAAGGAGCTGTTCAACAAGTACGGCATCAATTATCAGCAGGGCGATATCAGAGCCC
TGCTGTGCGAGCAGTCCGACAAGGCCTTCTACTCTAGCTTTATGGCCCTGATGAGCCTGATGCTGCAGAT
GCGGAACAGCATCACAGGCCGCACCGACGTGGATTTTCTGATCAGCCCTGTGAAGAACTCCGACGGCATC
TTCTACGATAGCCGGAACTATGAGGCCCAGGAGAATGCCATCCTGCCAAAGAACGCCGACGCCAATGGCG
CCTATAACATCGCCAGAAAGGTGCTGTGGGCCATCGGCCAGTTCAAGAAGGCCGAGGACGAGAAGCTGGA
TAAGGTGAAGATCGCCATCTCTAACAAGGAGTGGCTGGAGTACGCCCAGACCAGCGTGAAGTCTGGCGGC
TCAAAAAGAACCGCCGACGGCAGCGAATTCGAGCCCAAGAAGAAGAGGAAAGTCTAACCGGTCATCATCA
CCATCACCATTGAGTTTAAACCCGCTGATCAGCCTCGACTGTGCCTTCTAGTTGCCAGCCATCTGTTGTT
TGCCCCTCCCCCGTGCCTTCCTTGACCCTGGAAGGTGCCACTCCCACTGTCCTTTCCTAATAAAATGAGA
AAATTGCATCGCATTGTCTGAGTAGGTGTCATTCTATTCTGGGGGGTGGGGTGGGGCAGGACAGCAAGGG
GGAGGATTGGGAAGACAATAGCAGGCATGCTGGGGATGCGGTGGGCTCTATGGCTTCTGAGGCGGAAAGA
ACCAGCTGGGGCTCGATACCGTCGACCTCTAGCTAGAGCTTGGCGTAATCATGGTCATAGCTGTTTCCTG
TGTGAAATTGTTATCCGCTCACAATTCCACACAACATACGAGCCGGAAGCATAAAGTGTAAAGCCTAGGG
TGCCTAATGAGTGAGCTAACTCACATTAATTGCGTTGCGCTCACTGCCCGCTTTCCAGTCGGGAAACCTG
TCGTGCCAGCTGCATTAATGAATCGGCCAACGCGCGGGGAGAGGCGGTTTGCGTATTGGGCGCTCTTCCG
CTTCCTCGCTCACTGACTCGCTGCGCTCGGTCGTTCGGCTGCGGCGAGCGGTATCAGCTCACTCAAAGGC
GGTAATACGGTTATCCACAGAATCAGGGGATAACGCAGGAAAGAACATGTGAGCAAAAGGCCAGCAAAAG
GCCAGGAACCGTAAAAAGGCCGCGTTGCTGGCGTTTTTCCATAGGCTCCGCCCCCCTGACGAGCATCACA
AAAATCGACGCTCAAGTCAGAGGTGGCGAAACCCGACAGGACTATAAAGATACCAGGCGTTTCCCCCTGG
AAGCTCCCTCGTGCGCTCTCCTGTTCCGACCCTGCCGCTTACCGGATACCTGTCCGCCTTTCTCCCTTCG
GGAAGCGTGGCGCTTTCTCATAGCTCACGCTGTAGGTATCTCAGTTCGGTGTAGGTCGTTCGCTCCAAGC
TGGGCTGTGTGCACGAACCCCCCGTTCAGCCCGACCGCTGCGCCTTATCCGGTAACTATCGTCTTGAGTC
CAACCCGGTAAGACACGACTTATCGCCACTGGCAGCAGCCACTGGTAACAGGATTAGCAGAGCGAGGTAT
GTAGGCGGTGCTACAGAGTTCTTGAAGTGGTGGCCTAACTACGGCTACACTAGAAGAACAGTATTTGGTA
TCTGCGCTCTGCTGAAGCCAGTTACCTTCGGAAAAAGAGTTGGTAGCTCTTGATCCGGCAAACAAACCAC
CGCTGGTAGCGGTGGTTTTTTTGTTTGCAAGCAGCAGATTACGCGCAGAAAAAAAGGATCTCAAGAAGAT
CCTTTGATCTTTTCTACGGGGTCTGACACTCAGTGGAACGAAAACTCACGTTAAGGGATTTTGGTCATGA
GATTATCAAAAAGGATCTTCACCTAGATCCTTTTAAATTAAAAATGAAGTTTTAAATCAATCTAAAGTAT
ATATGAGTAAACTTGGTCTGACAGTTACCAATGCTTAATCAGTGAGGCACCTATCTCAGCGATCTGTCTA
TTTCGTTCATCCATAGTTGCCTGACTCCCCGTCGTGTAGATAACTACGATACGGGAGGGCTTACCATCTG
GCCCCAGTGCTGCAATGATACCGCGAGACCCACGCTCACCGGCTCCAGATTTATCAGCAATAAACCAGCC
AGCCGGAAGGGCCGAGCGCAGAAGTGGTCCTGCAACTTTATCCGCCTCCATCCAGTCTATTAATTGTTGC
CGGGAAGCTAGAGTAAGTAGTTCGCCAGTTAATAGTTTGCGCAACGTTGTTGCCATTGCTACAGGCATCG
TGGTGTCACGCTCGTCGTTTGGTATGGCTTCATTCAGCTCCGGTTCCCAACGATCAAGGCGAGTTACATG
ATCCCCCATGTTGTGCAAAAAAGCGGTTAGCTCCTTCGGTCCTCCGATCGTTGTCAGAAGTAAGTTGGCC
GCAGTGTTATCACTCATGGTTATGGCAGCACTGCATAATTCTCTTACTGTCATGCCATCCGTAAGATGCT
TTTCTGTGACTGGTGAGTACTCAACCAAGTCATTCTGAGAATAGTGTATGCGGCGACCGAGTTGCTCTTG
CCCGGCGTCAATACGGGATAATACCGCGCCACATAGCAGAACTTTAAAAGTGCTCATCATTGGAAAACGT
TCTTCGGGGCGAAAACTCTCAAGGATCTTACCGCTGTTGAGATCCAGTTCGATGTAACCCACTCGTGCAC
CCAACTGATCTTCAGCATCTTTTACTTTCACCAGCGTTTCTGGGTGAGCAAAAACAGGAAGGCAAAATGC
CGCAAAAAAGGGAATAAGGGCGACACGGAAATGTTGAATACTCATACTCTTCCTTTTTCAATATTATTGA
AGCATTTATCAGGGTTATTGTCTCATGAGCGGATACATATTTGAATGTATTTAGAAAAATAAACAAATAG
GGGTTCCGCGCACATTTCCCCGAAAAGTGCCACCTGACGTCGACGGATCGGGAGATCGATCTCCCGATCC
CCTAGGGTCTACTCTCAGTACAATCTGCTCTGATGCCGCATAGTTAAGCCAGTATCTGCTCCCTGCTTGT
GTGTTGGAGGTCGCTGAGTAGTGCGCGAGCAAAATTTAAGCTACAACAAGGCAAGGCTTGACCGACAATT
GCATGAAGAATCTGCTTAGGGTTAGGCGTTTTGCGCTGCTTCGCGATGTACGGGCCAGATATACGCGTT
